>Addgene plasmid #173124 | pHyo094 (eMutaT7) | addgene full sequence | sequence record 342410 | Addgene NGS Result
GGGCAGGACGCCCGCCATAAACTGCCAGGCATCAAATTAAGCAGAAGGCCATCCTGACGGATGGCCTTTT
TGCGTTTCTACAAACTCTTTTGTTTATTTTTCTAAATACATTCAAATATGTATCCGCTCATGAGACAATA
ACCCTGATAAATGCTTCAATAATATTGAAAAAGGAAGAGTATGAGTATTCAACATTTCCGTGTCGCCCTT
ATTCCCTTTTTTGCGGCATTTTGCCTTCCTGTTTTTGCTCACCCAGAAACGCTGGTGAAAGTAAAAGATG
CTGAAGATCAGTTGGGTGCAGCAAACTATTAACTGGCGAACTACTTACTCTAGCTTCCCGGCAACAATTA
ATAGACTGGATGGAGGCGGATAAAGTTGCAGGACCACTTCTGCGCTCGGCCCTTCCGGCTGGCTGGTTTA
TTGCTGATAAATCTGGAGCCGGTGAGCGTGGGTCTCGCGGTATCATTGCAGCACTGGGGCCAGATGGTAA
GCCCTCCCGTATCGTAGTTATCTACACGACGGGGAGTCAGGCAACTATGGATGAACGAAATAGACAGATC
GCTGAGATAGGTGCCTCACTGATTAAGCATTGGTAACTGTCAGACCAAGTTTACTCATATATACTTTAGA
TTGATT
[125 nt withheld, positions 637-761]
C
[141 nt withheld, positions 763-903]
CCTTTGACGTTGGAGTCCACGTTCTTT
[37 nt withheld, positions 931-967]
ACCCTATCTCGGGCTATTCTTTTGATTTATAAGGGATTTTGCCGATTTCGGCCTATTGGTTAAAAAATGA
GCTGATTTAACAAAAATTTAACGCGAATTTTAACAAAATATTAACGTTTACAATTTAAAAGGATCTAGGT
GAAGATCCTTTTTGATAATCTCATGACCAAAATCCCTTAACGTGAGTTTTCGTTCCACTGAGCGTCAGAC
CCCGTAGAAAAGATCAAAGGATCTTCTTGAGATCCTTTTTTTCTGCGCGTAATCTGCTGCTTGCAAACAA
AAAAACCACCGCTACCAGCGGTGGTTTGTTTGCCGGATCAAGAGCTACCAACTCTTTTTCCGAAGGTAAC
TGGCTTCAGCAGAGCGCAGATACCAAATACTGTCCTTCTAGTGTAGCCGTAGTTAGGCCACCACTTCAAG
AACTCTGTAGCACCGCCTACATACCTCGCTCTGCTAATCCTGTTACCAGTCAGGCATTTGAGAAGCACAC
GGTCACACTGCTTCCGGTAGTCAATAAACCGGTAAACCAGCAATAGACATAAGCGGCTATTTAACGACCC
TGCCCTGAACCGACGACCGGGTCGAATTTGCTTTCGAATTTCTGCCATTCATCCGCTTATTATCACTTAT
TCAGGCGTAGCAACCAGGCGTTTAAGGGCACCAATAACTGCCTTAAAAAAATTACGCCCCGCCCTGCCAC
TCATCGCAGTACTGTTGTAATTCATTAAGCATTCTGCCGACATGGAAGCCATCACAAACGGCATGATGAA
CCTGAATCGCCAGCGGCATCAGCACCTTGTCGCCTTGCGTATAATATTTGCCCATGGTGAAAACGGGGGC
GAAGAAGTTGTCCATATTGGCCACGTTTAAATCAAAACTGGTGAAACTCACCCAGGGATTGGCTGAGACG
AAAAACATATTCTCAATAAACCCTTTAGGGAAATAGGCCAGGTTTTCACCGTAACACGCCACATCTTGCG
AATATATGTGTAGAAACTGCCGGAAATCGTCGTGGTATTCACTCCAGAGCGATGAAAACGTTTCAGTTTG
CTCATGGAAAACGGTGTAACAAGGGTGAACACTATCCCATATCACCAGCTCACCGTCTTTCATTGCCATA
CGGAATTCCGGATGAGCATTCATCAGGCGGGCAAGAATGTGAATAAAGGCCGGATAAAACTTGTGCTTAT
TTTTCTTTACGGTCTTTAAAAAGGCCGTAATATCCAGCTGAACGGTCTGGTTATAGGTACATTGAGCAAC
TGACTGAAATGCCTCAAAATGTTCTTTACGATGCCATTGGGATATATCAACGGTGGTATATCCAGTGATT
TTTTTCTCCATTTTAGCTTCCTTAGCTCCTGAAAATCTCGATAACTCAAAAAATACGCCCGGTAGTGATC
TTATTTCATTATGGTGAAAGTTGGAACCTCTTACGTGCCGATCAACGTCTCATTTTCGCCAAAAGTTGGC
CCAGGGCTTCCCGGTATCAACAGGGACACCAGGATTTATTTATTCTGCGAAGTGATCTTCCGTCACAGGT
ATTTATTCGGCGCAAAGTGCGTCGGGTGATGCTGCCAACTTACTGATTTAGTGTATGATGGTGTTTTTGA
GGTGCTCCAGTGGCTTCTGTTTCTATCAGCTGTCCCTCCTGTTCAGCTACTGACGGGGTGGTGCGTAACG
GCAAAAGCACCGCCGGACATCAGCGCTAGCGGAGTGTATACTGGCTTACTATGTTGGCACTGATGAGGGT
GTCAGTGAAGTGCTTCATGTGGCAGGAGAAAAAAGGCTGCACCGGTGCGTCAGCAGAATATGTGATACAG
GATATATTCCGCTTCCTCGCTCACTGACTCGCTACGCTCGGTCGTTCGACTGCGGCGAGCGGAAATGGCT
TACGAACGGGGCGGAGATTTCCTGGAAGATGCCAGGAAGATACTTAACAGGGAAGTGAGAGGGCCGCGGC
AAAGCCGTTTTTCCATAGGCTCCGCCCCCCTGACAAGCATCACGAAATCTGACGCTCAAATCAGTGGTGG
CGAAACCCGACAGGACTATAAAGATACCAGGCGTTTCCCCCTGGCGGCTCCCTCGTGCGCTCTCCTGTTC
CTGCCTTTCGGTTTACCGGTGTCATTCCGCTGTTATGGCCGCGTTTGTCTCATTCCACGCCTGACACTCA
GTTCCGGGTAGGCAGTTCGCTCCAAGCTGGACTGTATGCACGAACCCCCCGTTCAGTCCGACCGCTGCGC
CTTATCCGGTAACTATCGTCTTGAGTCCAACCCGGAAAGACATGCAAAAGCACCACTGGCAGCAGCCACT
GGTAATTGATTTAGAGGAGTTAGTCTTGAAGTCATGCGCCGGTTAAGGCTAAACTGAAAGGACAAGTTTT
GGTGACTGCGCTCCTCCAAGCCAGTTACCTCGGTTCAAAGAGTTGGTAGCTCAGAGAACCTTCGAAAAAC
CGCCCTGCAAGGCGGTTTTTTCGTTTTCAGAGCAAGAGATTACGCGCAGACCAAAACGATCTCAAGAAGA
TCATCTTATTAATCAGATAAAATATTTCTAGGCTCATGAGCCCGAAGTGGCGAGCCCGATCTTCCCCATC
GGTGATGTCGGCGATATAGGCGCCAGCAACCGCACCTGTGGCGCCGGTGATGCCGGCCACGATGCGTCCG
GCGTAGAGGATCTGCTCATGTTTGACAGCTTATCATCGATGCATAATGTGCCTGTCAAATGGACGAAGCA
GGGATTCTGCAAACCCTATGCTACTCCGTCAAGCCGTCAATTGTCTGATTCGTTACCAATTATGACAACT
TGACGGCTACATCATTCACTTTTTCTTCACAACCGGCACGGAACTCGCTCGGGCTGGCCCCGGTGCATTT
TTTAAATACCCGCGAGAAATAGAGTTGATCGTCAAAACCAACATTGCGACCGACGGTGGCGATAGGCATC
CGGGTGGTGCTCAAAAGCAGCTTCGCCTGGCTGATACGTTGGTCCTCGCGCCAGCTTAAGACGCTAATCC
CTAACTGCTGGCGGAAAAGATGTGACAGACGCGACGGCGACAAGCAAACATGCTGTGCGACGCTGGCGAT
ATCAAAATTGCTGTCTGCCAGGTGATCGCTGATGTACTGACAAGCCTCGCGTACCCGATTATCCATCGGT
GGATGGAGCGACTCGTTAATCGCTTCCATGCGCCGCAGTAACAATTGCTCAAGCAGATTTATCGCCAGCA
GCTCCGAATAGCGCCCTTCCCCTTGCCCGGCGTTAATGATTTGCCCAAACAGGTCGCTGAAATGCGGCTG
GTGCGCTTCATCCGGGCGAAAGAACCCCGTATTGGCAAATATTGACGGCCAGTTAAGCCATTCATGCCAG
TAGGCGCGCGGACGAAAGTAAACCCACTGGTGATACCATTCGCGAGCCTCCGGATGACGACCGTAGTGAT
GAATCTCTCCTGGCGGGAACAGCAAAATATCACCCGGTCGGCAAACAAATTCTCGTCCCTGATTTTTCAC
CACCCCCTGACCGCGAATGGTGAGATTGAGAATATAACCTTTCATTCCCAGCGGTCGGTCGATAAAAAAA
TCGAGATAACCGTTGGCCTCAATCGGCGTTAAACCCGCCACCAGATGGGCATTAAACGAGTATCCCGGCA
GCAGGGGATCATTTTGCGCTTCAGCCATACTTTTCATACTCCCGCCATTCAGAGAAGAAACCAATTGTCC
ATATTGCATCAGACATTGCCGTCACTGCGTCTTTTACTGGCTCTTCTCGCTAACCAAACCGGTAACCCCG
CTTATTAAAAGCATTCTGTAACAAAGCGGGACCAAAGCCATGACAAAAACGCGTAACAAAAGTGTCTATA
ATCACGGCAGAAAAGTCCACATTGATTATTTGCACGGCGTCACACTTTGCTATGCCATAGCATTTTTATC
CATAAGATTAGCGGATCCTACCTGACGCTTTTTATCGCAACTCTCTACTGTTTCTCCATACCCGTTTTTT
TGGGCTAGCGAATTCGAGCTCAGGAGGAATTCACCATGGCATTATCATATGATGACAGACGCCGAGTACG
TGCGCATTCATGAGAAACTGGATATTTACACCTTCAAGAAGCAGTTCTTCAACAACAAGAAATCTGTGTC
ACACCGCTGCTACGTGCTGTTTGAGTTGAAGCGAAGGGGCGAAAGAAGGGCTTGCTTTTGGGGCTATGCC
GTCAACAAGCCCCAAAGTGGCACCGAGAGAGGAATACACGCTGAGATATTCAGTATCCGAAAGGTGGAAG
AGTATCTTCGGGATAATCCTGGGCAGTTTACGATCAACTGGTATTCCAGCTGGAGTCCTTGCGCTGATTG
TGCCGAGAAAATTCTGGAATGGTATAATCAGGAACTTCGGGGAAACGGGCACACATTGAAAATCTGGGCC
TGCAAGCTGTACTACGAGAAGAATGCCCGGAACCAGATAGGACTCTGGAATCTGAGGGACAATGGTGTAG
GCCTGAACGTGATGGTTTCCGAGCACTATCAGTGTTGTCGGAAGATTTTCATCCAAAGCTCTCATAACCA
GCTCAATGAAAACCGCTGGTTGGAGAAAACACTGAAACGTGCGGAGAAGTGGAGATCCGAGCTGAGCATC
ATGATCCAGGTCAAGATTCTGCATACCACTAAGTCTCCAGCCGTTAGCGAGACTCCCGGGACCTCAGAGT
CCGCCACACCCGAAAGTAACACGATTAACATCGCTAAGAACGACTTCTCTGACATCGAACTGGCTGCTAT
CCCGTTCAACACTCTGGCTGACCATTACGGTGAGCGTTTAGCTCGCGAACAGTTGGCCCTTGAGCATGAG
TCTTACGAGATGGGTGAAGCACGCTTCCGCAAGATGTTTGAGCGTCAACTTAAAGCTGGTGAGGTTGCGG
ATAACGCTGCCGCCAAGCCTCTCATCACTACCCTACTCCCTAAGATGATTGCACGCATCAACGACTGGTT
TGAGGAAGTGAAAGCTAAGCGCGGCAAGCGCCCGACAGCCTTCCAGTTCCTGCAAGAAATCAAGCCGGAA
GCCGTAGCGTACATCACCATTAAGACCACTCTGGCTTGCCTAACCAGTGCTGACAATACAACCGTTCAGG
CTGTAGCAAGCGCAATCGGTCGGGCCATTGAGGACGAGGCTCGCTTCGGTCGTATCCGTGACCTTGAAGC
TAAGCACTTCAAGAAAAACGTTGAGGAACAACTCAACAAGCGCGTAGGGCACGTCTACAAGAAAGCATTT
ATGCAAGTTGTCGAGGCTGACATGCTCTCTAAGGGTCTACTCGGTGGCGAGGCGTGGTCTTCGTGGCATA
AGGAAGACTCTATTCATGTAGGAGTACGCTGCATCGAGATGCTCATTGAGTCAACCGGAATGGTTAGCTT
ACACCGCCAAAATGCTGGCGTAGTAGGTCAAGACTCTGAGACTATCGAACTCGCACCTGAATACGCTGAG
GCTATCGCAACCCGTGCAGGTGCGCTGGCTGGCATCTCTCCGATGTTCCAACCTTGCGTAGTTCCTCCTA
AGCCGTGGACTGGCATTACTGGTGGTGGCTATTGGGCTAACGGTCGTCGTCCTCTGGCGCTGGTGCGTAC
TCACAGTAAGAAAGCACTGATGCGCTACGAAGACGTTTACATGCCTGAGGTGTACAAAGCGATTAACATT
GCGCAAAACACCGCATGGAAAATCAACAAGAAAGTCCTAGCGGTCGCCAACGTAATCACCAAGTGGAAGC
ATTGTCCGGTCGAGGACATCCCTGCGATTGAGCGTGAAGAACTCCCGATGAAACCGGAAGACATCGACAT
GAATCCTGAGGCTCTCACCGCGTGGAAACGTGCTGCCGCTGCTGTGTACCGCAAGGACAAGGCTCGCAAG
TCTCGCCGTATCAGCCTTGAGTTCATGCTTGAGCAAGCCAATAAGTTTGCTAACCATAAGGCCATCTGGT
TCCCTTACAACATGGACTGGCGCGGTCGTGTTTACGCTGTGTCAATGTTCAACCCGCAAGGTAACGATAT
GACCAAAGGACTGCTTACGCTGGCGAAAGGTAAACCAATCGGTAAGGAAGGTTACTACTGGCTGAAAATC
CACGGTGCAAACTGTGCGGGTGTCGATAAGGTTCCGTTCCCTGAGCGCATCAAGTTCATTGAGGAAAACC
ACGAGAACATCATGGCTTGCGCTAAGTCTCCACTGGAGAACACTTGGTGGGCTGAGCAAGATTCTCCGTT
CTGCTTCCTTGCGTTCTGCTTTGAGTACGCTGGGGTACAGCACCACGGCCTGAGCTATAACTGCTCCCTT
CCGCTGGCGTTTGACGGGTCTTGCTCTGGCATCCAGCACTTCTCCGCGATGCTCCGAGATGAGGTAGGTG
GTCGCGCGGTTAACTTGCTTCCTAGTGAAACCGTTCAGGACATCTACGGGATTGTTGCTAAGAAAGTCAA
CGAGATTCTACAAGCAGACGCAATCAATGGGACCGATAACGAAGTAGTTACCGTGACCGATGAGAACACT
GGTGAAATCTCTGAGAAAGTCAAGCTGGGCACTAAGGCACTGGCTGGTCAATGGCTGGCTTACGGTGTTA
CTCGCAGTGTGACTAAGCGTTCAGTCATGACGCTGGCTTACGGGTCCAAAGAGTTCGGCTTCCGTCAACA
AGTGCTGGAAGATACCATTCAGCCAGCTATTGATTCCGGCAAGGGTCTGATGTTCACTCAGCCGAATCAG
GCTGCTGGATACATGGCTAAGCTGATTTGGGAATCTGTGAGCGTGACGGTGGTAGCTGCGGTTGAAGCAA
TGAACTGGCTTAAGTCTGCTGCTAAGCTGCTGGCTGCTGAGGTCAAAGATAAGAAGACTGGAGAGATTCT
TCGCAAGCGTTGCGCTGTGCATTGGGTAACTCCTGATGGTTTCCCTGTGTGGCAGGAATACAAGAAGCCT
ATTCAGACGCGCTTGAACCTGATGTTCCTCGGTCAGTTCCGCTTACAGCCTACCATTAACACCAACAAAG
ATAGCGAGATTGATGCACACAAACAGGAGTCTGGTATCGCTCCTAACTTTGTACACAGCCAAGACGGTAG
CCACCTTCGTAAGACTGTAGTGTGGGCACACGAGAAGTACGGAATCGAATCTTTTGCACTGATTCACGAC
TCCTTCGGTACCATTCCGGCTGACGCTGCGAACCTGTTCAAAGCAGTGCGCGAAACTATGGTTGACACCT
ATGAGTCTTGTGATGTACTGGCTGATTTCTACGACCAGTTCGCTGACCAGTTGCACGAGTCTCAATTGGA
CAAAATGCCAGCACTTCCGGCTAAAGGTAACTTGAACCTCCGTGACATCTTAGAGTCGGACTTCGCGTTC
GCGTAACTGCAGCCCGGGGATCCTCTAGAGTCGACCTGCGATGACCAACCTTTCCGACATCATAGAGAAG
GAAACAGGCAAACAGTTGGTCATCCAAGAGTCGATACTCATGCTTCCTGAAGAAGTTGAGGAGGTCATTG
GGAATAAGCCGGAAAGTGACATTCTCGTACACACTGCGTATGATGAGAGCACCGATGAGAACGTGATGCT
GCTCACGTCAGATGCCCCAGAGTACAAACCCTGGGCTCTGGTGATTCAGGACTCTAATGGAGAGAACAAG
ATCAAGATGCTGTAAAAGCTTGGCTGTTTTGGCGGATGAGAGAAGATTTTCAGCCTGATACAGATTAAAT
CAGAACGCAGAAGCGGTCTGATAAAACAGAATTTGCCTGGCGGCAGTAGCGCGGTGGTCCCACCTGACCC
CATGCCGAACTCAGAAGTGAAACGCCGTAGCGCCGATGGTAGTGTGGGGTCTCCCCATGCGAGAGTAGGG
AACTGCCAGGCATCAAATAAAACGAAAGGCTCAGTCGAAAGACTGGGCCTTTCGTTTTATCTGTTGTTTG
TCGGTGAACGCTCTCCTGAGTAGGACAAATCCGCCGGGAGCGGATTTGAACGTTGCGAAGCAACGGCCCG
GAGGGTGGC
Features (pLannotate 1.2.2; 21 found; start..end, strand, type, name):
     43..70      +  terminator     rrnB T2 terminator: transcription terminator T2 from the E. coli rrnB gene
     89..180     +  promoter       AmpR promoter: bla
    181..300     +  CDS            AmpR (fragment): β-lactamase; bla; confers resistance to ampicillin, carbenicillin, and related antibiotics
    301..595     +  CDS            bla(M) (fragment): β-lactamase lacking the signal sequence; bla(M); allows cytosolic expression of β-lactamase
    638..1018    +  rep_origin     M13 ori (sequence partly withheld): M13 bacteriophage origin of replication; arrow indicates direction of (+) strand synthesis
   1204..1437    +  rep_origin     ori (fragment): high-copy-number ColE1/pMB1/pBR322/pUC origin of replication
   1649..2308    -  CDS            CmR: chloramphenicol acetyltransferase; cat; confers resistance to chloramphenicol
   2309..2411    -  promoter       cat promoter: promoter of the E. coli cat gene encoding chloramphenicol acetyltransferase
   2532..2675    +  mobile_element IS1 (fragment): prokaryotic transposable element IS1
   2794..2849    -  rep_origin     RSF ori (fragment): Plasmids containing the RSF 1030 origin of replication can be propagated in E. coli cells that contain additional plasmids with compatible origins.
   2937..3482    -  rep_origin     p15A ori: Plasmids containing the medium-copy-number p15A origin of replication can be propagated in E. coli cells that contain a second plasmid with the ColE1 origin.
   3519..3639    -  CDS            TcR (fragment): tetracycline efflux protein; tet; confers resistance to tetracycline
   3649..3667    +  promoter       tet promoter (fragment): E. coli promoter for tetracycline efflux protein gene
   3757..4635    -  CDS            araC: L-arabinose regulatory protein; araC
   4662..4946    +  promoter       araBAD promoter: araBAD; promoter of the L-arabinose operon of E. coli; the araC regulatory gene is transcribed in the opposite direction (Guzman et al., 1995)
   5633..5674    +  CDS            ABE(7.10) (fragment): adenine base editor comprising wild-type E. coli TadA fused to the evolved TadA*(7.10) mutant (Gaudelli et al., 2017)
   5675..8320    +  CDS            RPOL_BPT7: Experimental evidence at protein level: Swiss-Prot protein existence level 1. Highly processive DNA-dependent RNA polymerase that catalyzes the transcription of class II and class III viral genes. Recognizes a specific promoter sequence and enters first into an 'abortive phase' where very short transcripts are synthesized and released before proceeding to the processive transcription of long RNA chains. Unwinds the double-stranded DNA to expose the coding strand for templating. Participates in the initiation of viral DNA replication presumably by making primers accessible to the DNA polymerase
   8330..8356    +  misc_feature   MCS (fragment): pUC18/19 multiple cloning site
   8358..8609    +  CDS            UGI: UNGI_BPPB2 - Experimental evidence at protein level: Swiss-Prot protein existence level 1. This protein binds specifically and reversibly to the host uracil-DNA glycosylase, preventing removal of uracil residues from PBS2 DNA by the host uracil-excision repair system. From Bacillus phage PBS2 (Bacteriophage PBS2).
   8702..8817    +  ncRNA          5S rRNA: Accession: RF00001 - 5S ribosomal RNA
   8821..8907    +  terminator     rrnB T1 terminator: Escherichia coli rrnB; transcription terminator T1 from the E. coli rrnB gene
