[The description below was written by a language model from this plasmid's Addgene catalogue record and pLannotate feature annotations shown in this document.]
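Description:
pHyo094 (eMutaT7) is a bacterial expression plasmid built on the pBAD33 backbone for arabinose-inducible production of a targeted mutator in E. coli. It replicates from the p15A origin, which gives low-to-medium copy number and is compatible with ColE1-type plasmids, so a second plasmid carrying the target gene can be kept in the same cell. Selection is by chloramphenicol through the cat gene and its own promoter. The annotation also picks up an M13 phage origin and several truncated backbone remnants (β-lactamase, tetracycline resistance, IS1, and ColE1/RSF origin fragments). These appear to be non-functional leftovers rather than working parts.

The payload sits downstream of the araBAD promoter, with the divergently transcribed araC regulator providing repression without arabinose and activation when it is added. The catalogued insert is a synthetic fusion of pmCDA1, a cytidine deaminase, to T7 RNA polymerase. The feature table annotates the polymerase coding region directly. The roughly 700 bp between the promoter and the polymerase is left unannotated and presumably holds the deaminase, and a short match to a base-editor sequence just before the polymerase probably reflects a shared linker. The table also shows a uracil-DNA glycosylase inhibitor (UGI) coding sequence after the polymerase, separated from it by a multiple cloning site fragment. The catalogue entry does not mention this element, and the record does not say whether it is fused or expressed separately. UGI would block uracil excision and so help preserve deaminase-induced lesions. The rrnB T1 and T2 terminators close the cassette.

In use, the polymerase carries the deaminase along any gene placed downstream of a T7 promoter, concentrating mutations there for rapid continuous in vivo evolution of enzymes.
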