Addgene plasmid #173124: pHyo094 (eMutaT7)
Purpose: Expresses eMutaT7 for mutagenizing genes downstream from a T7 promoter in e.coli
Depositing lab: Seokhee Kim. Depositing organization: Seoul National University. Publication: Gene-specific mutagenesis enables rapid continuous evolution of enzymes in vivo. Park H, Kim S. Nucleic Acids Res. 2021 Apr 6;49(6):e32. doi: 10.1093/nar/gkaa1231. PubMed 33406230.
Backbone
  Vector backbone: pBAD33
  Backbone size w/o insert (bp): 5340
  Total vector size (bp): 8947
  Vector type: Bacterial Expression
Growth in bacteria
  Bacterial resistance: Chloramphenicol, 25 μg/mL
  Growth temperature: 37°C
  Growth strain: DH5alpha
  Copy number: Low Copy
Gene/Insert
  Gene/Insert name: pmCDA1-T7RNAP
  Species: Synthetic
  Insert size (bp): 3607
  Cloning method: Unknown
  Sequencing primers: 5′ pBAD-F (5'-ATGCCATAGCATTTTTATCC-3'); 3′ pBAD-R (5'-GATTTAATCTGTATCAGG-3')
Terms and licenses: Academic/Nonprofit Terms; Industry Terms: Not Available to Industry
How to cite: pHyo094 (eMutaT7) was a gift from Seokhee Kim (Addgene plasmid # 173124 ; http://n2t.net/addgene:173124 ; RRID:Addgene_173124)
